Addgene plasmid #83872: pDONR-IAA7_no stop
Purpose: Gateway donor vector for IAA7 with no stop codon
Depositing lab: Jennifer Nemhauser. Depositing organization: University of Washington. Publication: A synthetic approach reveals extensive tunability of auxin signaling. Havens KA, Guseman JM, Jang SS, Pierre-Jerome E, Bolten N, Klavins E, Nemhauser JL. Plant Physiol. 2012 Sep;160(1):135-42. doi: 10.1104/pp.112.202184. Epub 2012 Jul 27. PubMed 22843664.
Backbone
  Vector backbone: pDONR221
  Backbone manufacturer: Invitrogen
  Vector type: Gateway Donor vector
Growth in bacteria
  Bacterial resistance: Kanamycin, 50 μg/mL
  Growth temperature: 37°C
  Growth strain: DH5alpha
  Copy number: Unknown
Gene/Insert
  Gene/Insert name: IAA7
  Species: A. thaliana (mustard weed)
  Mutation: no stop codon
  Entrez Gene: IAA7 (a.k.a. AT3G23050, AUXIN RESISTANT 2, AXR2, indole-3-acetic acid 7)
  Cloning method: Gateway Cloning
  Sequencing primers: 5′ M13F; 3′ M13R
Terms and licenses: Academic/Nonprofit Terms; Industry Terms: Not Available to Industry
How to cite: pDONR-IAA7_no stop was a gift from Jennifer Nemhauser (Addgene plasmid # 83872 ; http://n2t.net/addgene:83872 ; RRID:Addgene_83872)
