[The description below was written by a language model from this plasmid's Addgene catalogue record and pLannotate feature annotations shown in this document.]
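Description:
pDONR-IAA7_no stop is a Gateway entry clone built on the Invitrogen pDONR221 backbone and carrying the coding sequence of Arabidopsis thaliana IAA7 (also known as AXR2, AT3G23050) without its stop codon. Although catalogued as a "donor vector", the roughly 3.3 kb sequence shows the insert flanked by attL1 and attL2 sites. This is the configuration produced once a BP reaction has replaced the donor cassette with the gene of interest. The plasmid is maintained in E. coli through a high-copy ColE1/pUC-type origin and selected with kanamycin via the aph(3')-Ia resistance gene.

The IAA7 open reading frame lies directly between the two attL sites in the forward orientation. The plasmid has no promoter positioned to express it. The only annotated promoter is a T7 promoter just outside attL2 that points back toward the insert, a standard backbone element sitting near the M13 priming sites used for sequence verification. The rrnB T1 and T2 terminators upstream of attL1 insulate the cloning region from read-through transcription, and the short lacI and lacZα fragments are backbone remnants with no functional role.

IAA7 encodes an Aux/IAA protein, a short-lived transcriptional repressor of early auxin response genes that acts through interaction with auxin response factors. Leaving out the stop codon allows an LR reaction to move the ORF into destination vectors that supply a C-terminal fusion partner such as a tag or reporter. The destination vector also provides the promoter and host context. The associated work concerns a synthetic approach to the tunability of auxin signalling, but the record does not name particular destination vectors or fusion partners.
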