Features (pLannotate 1.2.2; 10 found; start..end, strand, type, name):
    121..213     +  CDS            lacI (fragment): lac repressor; lacI; The lac repressor binds to the lac operator to inhibit transcription in E. coli. This inhibition can be relieved by adding lactose or isopropyl-β-D-thiogalactopyranoside (IPTG).
    268..295     -  terminator     rrnB T2 terminator: transcription terminator T2 from the E. coli rrnB gene
    427..470     +  terminator     rrnB T1 terminator: Escherichia coli rrnB; transcription terminator T1 from the E. coli rrnB gene
    517..553     -  CDS            lacZα (fragment): LacZα fragment of β-galactosidase; lacZ fragment
    569..668     +  protein_bind   attL1: mutant version of attL; recombination site for the Gateway® LR reaction LR Clonase™
    674..1402    +  CDS            IAA7: IAA7_ARATH - Also known as AXR2. Experimental evidence at protein level: Swiss-Prot protein existence level 1. Aux/IAA proteins are short-lived transcriptional factors that function as repressors of early auxin response genes at low auxin concentrations. Repression is thought to result from the interaction with auxin response factors (ARFs), proteins that bind to the auxin- responsive promoter element (AuxRE). Formation of heterodimers with ARF proteins may alter their ability to modulate early auxin response genes expression. From Arabidopsis thaliana (Mouse-ear cress).
   1404..1503    -  protein_bind   attL2: mutant version of attL; recombination site for the Gateway® LR reaction LR Clonase™
   1521..1539    -  promoter       T7 promoter: promoter for bacteriophage T7 RNA polymerase
   1673..2482    +  CDS            KanR: aminoglycoside phosphotransferase; aph(3')-Ia; confers resistance to kanamycin in bacteria or G418 (Geneticin®) in eukaryotes
   2629..3217    +  rep_origin     ori: high-copy-number ColE1/pMB1/pBR322/pUC origin of replication
>Addgene plasmid #83872 | pDONR-IAA7_no stop | depositor full sequence | sequence record 161915 | pDONR-IAA7_no stop sequence 3279 bps
CTTTCCTGCGTTATCCCCTGATTCTGTGGATAACCGTATTACCGCCTTTGAGTGAGCTGATACCGCTCGC
CGCAGCCGAACGACCGAGCGCAGCGAGTCAGTGAGCGAGGAAGCGGAAGAGCGCCCAATACGCAAACCGC
CTCTCCCCGCGCGTTGGCCGATTCATTAATGCAGCTGGCACGACAGGTTTCCCGACTGGAAAGCGGGCAG
TGAGCGCAACGCAATTAATACGCGTACCGCTAGCCAGGAAGAGTTTGTAGAAACGCAAAAAGGCCATCCG
TCAGGATGGCCTTCTGCTTAGTTTGATGCCTGGCAGTTTATGGCGGGCGTCCTGCCCGCCACCCTCCGGG
CCGTTGCTTCACAACGTTCAAATCCGCTCCCGGCGGATTTGTCCTACTCAGGAGAGCGTTCACCGACAAA
CAACAGATAAAACGAAAGGCCCAGTCTTCCGACTGAGCCTTTCGTTTTATTTGATGCCTGGCAGTTCCCT
ACTCTCGCGTTAACGCTAGCATGGATGTTTTCCCAGTCACGACGTTGTAAAACGACGGCCAGTCTTAAGC
TCGGGCCCCAAATAATGATTTTATTTTGACTGATAGTGACCTGTTCGTTGCAACAAATTGATGAGCAATG
CTTTTTTATAATGCCAACTTTGTACAAAAAAGCAGGCTTCAAAATGATCGGCCAACTTATGAACCTCAAG
GCCACGGAGCTCTGTCTCGGCCTCCCCGGCGGCGCTGAAGCAGTTGAGAGTCCTGCCAAATCGGCGGTGG
GAAGCAAGAGAGGCTTCTCCGAAACCGTTGATCTCATGCTCAATCTTCAATCTAACAAAGAAGGCTCCGT
TGATCTCAAAAACGTTTCTGCTGTTCCCAAGGAGAAGACTACCCTTAAAGATCCTTCTAAGCCTCCTGCT
AAAGCACAAGTGGTGGGATGGCCACCTGTGAGGAACTACAGGAAGAACATGATGACTCAGCAGAAGACCA
GTAGTGGTGCGGAGGAGGCCAGCAGTGAGAAGGCCGGGAACTTTGGTGGAGGAGCAGCCGGAGCCGGCTT
GGTGAAGGTCTCCATGGACGGTGCTCCATATCTGAGGAAAGTTGACCTCAAGATGTACAAAAGCTACCAG
GATCTTTCTGATGCATTGGCCAAAATGTTCAGCTCCTTTACTATGGGAAACTATGGAGCACAAGGAATGA
TAGATTTCATGAACGAGAGCAAGCTAATGAATCTGCTGAATAGCTCTGAGTATGTGCCAAGCTACGAGGA
CAAAGATGGTGACTGGATGCTCGTTGGCGATGTCCCATGGGAAATGTTTGTCGAGTCTTGCAAACGTTTG
CGCATTATGAAGGGATCTGAAGCAGTTGGACTTGCTCCGAGAGCAATGGAGAAGTACTGCAAGAACAGAT
CTCACCCAGCTTTCTTGTACAAAGTTGGCATTATAAGAAAGCATTGCTTATCAATTTGTTGCAACGAACA
GGTCACTATCAGTCAAAATAAAATCATTATTTGCCATCCAGCTGATATCCCCTATAGTGAGTCGTATTAC
ATGGTCATAGCTGTTTCCTGGCAGCTCTGGCCCGTGTCTCAAAATCTCTGATGTTACATTGCACAAGATA
AAATAATATCATCATGAACAATAAAACTGTCTGCTTACATAAACAGTAATACAAGGGGTGTTATGAGCCA
TATTCAACGGGAAACGTCGAGGCCGCGATTAAATTCCAACATGGATGCTGATTTATATGGGTATAAATGG
GCTCGCGATAATGTCGGGCAATCAGGTGCGACAATCTATCGCTTGTATGGGAAGCCCGATGCGCCAGAGT
TGTTTCTGAAACATGGCAAAGGTAGCGTTGCCAATGATGTTACAGATGAGATGGTCAGACTAAACTGGCT
GACGGAATTTATGCCTCTTCCGACCATCAAGCATTTTATCCGTACTCCTGATGATGCATGGTTACTCACC
ACTGCGATCCCCGGAAAAACAGCATTCCAGGTATTAGAAGAATATCCTGATTCAGGTGAAAATATTGTTG
ATGCGCTGGCAGTGTTCCTGCGCCGGTTGCATTCGATTCCTGTTTGTAATTGTCCTTTTAACAGCGATCG
CGTATTTCGTCTCGCTCAGGCGCAATCACGAATGAATAACGGTTTGGTTGATGCGAGTGATTTTGATGAC
GAGCGTAATGGCTGGCCTGTTGAACAAGTCTGGAAAGAAATGCATAAACTTTTGCCATTCTCACCGGATT
CAGTCGTCACTCATGGTGATTTCTCACTTGATAACCTTATTTTTGACGAGGGGAAATTAATAGGTTGTAT
TGATGTTGGACGAGTCGGAATCGCAGACCGATACCAGGATCTTGCCATCCTATGGAACTGCCTCGGTGAG
TTTTCTCCTTCATTACAGAAACGGCTTTTTCAAAAATATGGTATTGATAATCCTGATATGAATAAATTGC
AGTTTCATTTGATGCTCGATGAGTTTTTCTAATCAGAATTGGTTAATTGGTTGTAACACTGGCAGAGCAT
TACGCTGACTTGACGGGACGGCGCAAGCTCATGACCAAAATCCCTTAACGTGAGTTACGCGTCGTTCCAC
TGAGCGTCAGACCCCGTAGAAAAGATCAAAGGATCTTCTTGAGATCCTTTTTTTCTGCGCGTAATCTGCT
GCTTGCAAACAAAAAAACCACCGCTACCAGCGGTGGTTTGTTTGCCGGATCAAGAGCTACCAACTCTTTT
TCCGAAGGTAACTGGCTTCAGCAGAGCGCAGATACCAAATACTGTTCTTCTAGTGTAGCCGTAGTTAGGC
CACCACTTCAAGAACTCTGTAGCACCGCCTACATACCTCGCTCTGCTAATCCTGTTACCAGTGGCTGCTG
CCAGTGGCGATAAGTCGTGTCTTACCGGGTTGGACTCAAGACGATAGTTACCGGATAAGGCGCAGCGGTC
GGGCTGAACGGGGGGTTCGTGCACACAGCCCAGCTTGGAGCGAACGACCTACACCGAACTGAGATACCTA
CAGCGTGAGCTATGAGAAAGCGCCACGCTTCCCGAAGGGAGAAAGGCGGACAGGTATCCGGTAAGCGGCA
GGGTCGGAACAGGAGAGCGCACGAGGGAGCTTCCAGGGGGAAACGCCTGGTATCTTTATAGTCCTGTCGG
GTTTCGCCACCTCTGACTTGAGCGTCGATTTTTGTGATGCTCGTCAGGGGGGCGGAGCCTATGGAAAAAC
GCCAGCAACGCGGCCTTTTTACGGTTCCTGGCCTTTTGCTGGCCTTTTGCTCACATGTT
