>Addgene plasmid #83872 | pDONR-IAA7_no stop | addgene partial sequence | sequence record 161418 | M13pUC-Fwd 5'-CCCAGTCACGACGTTGTAAAACG-3'
AATAATGATTTTATTTTGACTGATAGTGACCTGTTCGTTGCAACAAATTGATGAGCAATGCTTTTTTATA
ATGCCAACTTTGTACAAAAAAGCAGGCTTCAAAATGATCGGCCAACTTATGAACCTCAAGGCCACGGAGC
TCTGTCTCGGCCTCCCCGGCGGCGCTGAAGCAGTTGAGAGTCCTGCCAAATCGGCGGTGGGAAGCAAGAG
AGGCTTCTCCGAAACCGTTGATCTCATGCTCAATCTTCAATCTAACAAAGAAGGCTCCGTTGATCTCAAA
AACGTTTCTGCTGTTCCCAAGGAGAAGACTACCCTTAAAGATCCTTCTAAGCCTCCTGCTAAAGCACAAG
TGGTGGGATGGCCACCTGTGAGGAACTACAGGAAGAACATGATGACTCAGCAGAAGACCAGTAGTGGTGC
GGAGGAGGCCAGCAGTGAGAAGGCCGGGAACTTTGGTGGAGGAGCAGCCGGAGCCGGCTTGGTGAAGGTC
TCCATGGACGGTGCTCCATATCTGAGGAAAGTTGACCTCAAGATGTACAAAAGCTACCAGGATCTTTCTG
ATGCATTGGCCAAAATGTTCAGCTCCTTTACTATGGGAAACTATGGAGCACAAGGAATGATAGATTTCAT
GAACGAGAGCAAGCTAATGAATCTGCTGAATAGCTCTGAGTATGTGCCAAGCTACGAGGACAAAGATGGT
GACTGGATGCTCGTTGGCGATGTCCCATGGGAAATGTTTGTCGAGTCTTGCAAACGTTTGCGCATTATGA
AGGGATCTGAAGCAGTTGGACTTGCTCCGAGAGCAATGGAGAAGTACTGCAAGAACAGATCTCACCCAGC
TTTCTTGTACAAAGTTGGCATTATAAGAAAGCATTGCTTATCAATTTGTTGCAACGAACAGGTCACTATC
AGTCAAAATAAAATCATTATTTGCCATC
